Addgene plasmid #59039: pFasBac+GFP-CAMSAP2 CC+CKK
Purpose: for baculovirus expression of CAMSAP2 CC+CKK in Sf9 cells
Depositing lab: Ron Vale. Depositing organization: University of California, San Francisco (UCSF). Publication: Regulation of microtubule minus-end dynamics by CAMSAPs and Patronin. Hendershott MC, Vale RD. Proc Natl Acad Sci U S A. 2014 Apr 22;111(16):5860-5. doi: 10.1073/pnas.1404133111. Epub 2014 Mar 26. PubMed 24706919.
Backbone
  Vector backbone: pFasBac
  Modifications to backbone: eGFP added between BamHI and XhoI sites
  Vector type: Insect Expression
Growth in bacteria
  Bacterial resistance: Ampicillin, 100 μg/mL
  Growth temperature: 37°C
  Growth strain: Top10
  Copy number: Unknown
Gene/Insert
  Gene/Insert name: CAMSAP2 CC+CKK domains
  Species: H. sapiens (human)
  Entrez Gene: CAMSAP2 (a.k.a. CAMSAP1L1)
  Tag / fusion protein: His (N terminal on insert); eGFP (N terminal on insert)
  Cloning method: Gibson Cloning
  Sequencing primers: 5′ AAATGATAACCATCTCGC; 3′ CAAATGTGGTATGGCTGATT
Terms and licenses: Academic/Nonprofit Terms; Industry Terms: Not Available to Industry
How to cite: pFasBac+GFP-CAMSAP2 CC+CKK was a gift from Ron Vale (Addgene plasmid # 59039 ; http://n2t.net/addgene:59039 ; RRID:Addgene_59039)
