[The description below was written by a language model from this plasmid's Addgene catalogue record and pLannotate feature annotations shown in this document.]
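Description:
pFasBac+GFP-CAMSAP2 CC+CKK is a 7,859 bp baculovirus donor (transfer) plasmid built on a pFastBac-type backbone and intended for producing a tagged fragment of human CAMSAP2 in Sf9 insect cells. In E. coli it replicates from a high-copy ColE1/pUC-type origin and is selected with ampicillin through the β-lactamase gene. An f1 origin and a fragment of the pBR322 bom region are also annotated.

The expression cassette sits between the right and left ends of a mini-Tn7 element (Tn7R and Tn7L), together with a gentamicin acetyltransferase gene driven by the class 1 integron Pc promoter. In this vector family, that arrangement lets the Tn7-flanked segment transpose into a baculovirus shuttle genome (bacmid) carried in E. coli, with gentamicin resistance marking the transposed cassette. The recombinant bacmid is then used to generate virus for infecting insect cells.

Within the transposable segment, the Autographa californica polyhedrin promoter, a strong very-late baculoviral promoter, drives a single fusion reading frame. This consists of an N-terminal polyhistidine affinity tag, a TEV protease cleavage site, EGFP (which the depositor added to the backbone between BamHI and XhoI), and then the CAMSAP2 portion, inserted by Gibson cloning and described as the coiled-coil (CC) and CKK domains. An SV40 polyadenylation signal, with a small adjacent remnant of large T antigen sequence, terminates the transcript.

The design supports affinity purification of a fluorescent CAMSAP2 fragment, with TEV cleavage available to remove the His tag. This fits the associated work on how CAMSAP and Patronin proteins regulate microtubule minus-end dynamics. The record does not give the exact residue boundaries of the fragment.
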