Features (pLannotate 1.2.2; 18 found; start..end, strand, type, name):
      2..457     +  rep_origin     f1 ori (sequence partly withheld): f1 bacteriophage origin of replication; arrow indicates direction of (+) strand synthesis
    484..588     +  promoter       AmpR promoter: bla
    589..1449    +  CDS            AmpR: β-lactamase; bla; confers resistance to ampicillin, carbenicillin, and related antibiotics
   1620..2208    +  rep_origin     ori: high-copy-number ColE1/pMB1/pBR322/pUC origin of replication
   2394..2443    -  misc_feature   bom (fragment): basis of mobility region from pBR322
   2511..2735    -  mobile_element Tn7R: mini-Tn7 element (right end of the Tn7 transposon) Tn7
   2802..3335    -  CDS            GmR: gentamycin acetyltransferase; aacC1; confers resistance to gentamycin
   3524..3552    -  promoter       Pc promoter: intI1 (promoter lies within the coding sequence); class 1 integron promoter
   3530..3877    -  CDS            YPR2_ECOLX (fragment): Protein predicted: Swiss-Prot protein existence level 4. From Escherichia coli.
   3904..3995    +  promoter       polyhedrin promoter: polh from Autographa californica; promoter for the baculovirus polyhedrin gene
   4060..4079    +  CDS            8xHis (fragment): 8xHis affinity tag
   4101..4121    +  CDS            TEV site: tobacco etch virus (TEV) protease recognition and cleavage site
   4134..4847    +  CDS            EGFP: EGFP is a basic (constitutively fluorescent) green fluorescent protein published in 1996, derived from Aequorea victoria. It is reported to be a rapidly-maturing weak dimer with moderate acid sensitivity.
   4854..7199    +  CDS            CAMSAP2 (fragment): CAMP2_HUMAN - Also known as CAMSAP1L1 From Homo sapiens (Human).
   7243..7326    +  CDS            large T antigen (fragment): large T antigen from SV40 (simian virus 40)
   7349..7483    +  polyA_signal   SV40 poly(A) signal: SV40 polyadenylation signal
   7512..7677    -  mobile_element Tn7L: mini-Tn7 element (left end of the Tn7 transposon) Tn7
   7840..7856    +  CDS            lacZα (fragment): LacZα fragment of β-galactosidase; lacZ fragment
>Addgene plasmid #59039 | pFasBac+GFP-CAMSAP2 CC+CKK | depositor full sequence | sequence record 92001 | pFasBac+GFP-CAMSAP2 CC+CKK sequence 7859 bps
G
[124 nt withheld, positions 2-125]
C
[91 nt withheld, positions 127-217]
A
[49 nt withheld, positions 219-267]
CCTTTGACGTTGGAGTCCACGTTCTTT
[37 nt withheld, positions 295-331]
ACCCTATCTCGGTCTATTCTTTTGATTTATAAGGGATTTTGCCGATTTCGGCCTATTGGTTAAAAAATGA
GCTGATTTAACAAAAATTTAACGCGAATTTTAACAAAATATTAACGTTTACAATTTCAGGTGGCACTTTT
CGGGGAAATGTGCGCGGAACCCCTATTTGTTTATTTTTCTAAATACATTCAAATATGTATCCGCTCATGA
GACAATAACCCTGATAAATGCTTCAATAATATTGAAAAAGGAAGAGTATGAGTATTCAACATTTCCGTGT
CGCCCTTATTCCCTTTTTTGCGGCATTTTGCCTTCCTGTTTTTGCTCACCCAGAAACGCTGGTGAAAGTA
AAAGATGCTGAAGATCAGTTGGGTGCACGAGTGGGTTACATCGAACTGGATCTCAACAGCGGTAAGATCC
TTGAGAGTTTTCGCCCCGAAGAACGTTTTCCAATGATGAGCACTTTTAAAGTTCTGCTATGTGGCGCGGT
ATTATCCCGTATTGACGCCGGGCAAGAGCAACTCGGTCGCCGCATACACTATTCTCAGAATGACTTGGTT
GAGTACTCACCAGTCACAGAAAAGCATCTTACGGATGGCATGACAGTAAGAGAATTATGCAGTGCTGCCA
TAACCATGAGTGATAACACTGCGGCCAACTTACTTCTGACAACGATCGGAGGACCGAAGGAGCTAACCGC
TTTTTTGCACAACATGGGGGATCATGTAACTCGCCTTGATCGTTGGGAACCGGAGCTGAATGAAGCCATA
CCAAACGACGAGCGTGACACCACGATGCCTGTAGCAATGGCAACAACGTTGCGCAAACTATTAACTGGCG
AACTACTTACTCTAGCTTCCCGGCAACAATTAATAGACTGGATGGAGGCGGATAAAGTTGCAGGACCACT
TCTGCGCTCGGCCCTTCCGGCTGGCTGGTTTATTGCTGATAAATCTGGAGCCGGTGAGCGTGGGTCTCGC
GGTATCATTGCAGCACTGGGGCCAGATGGTAAGCCCTCCCGTATCGTAGTTATCTACACGACGGGGAGTC
AGGCAACTATGGATGAACGAAATAGACAGATCGCTGAGATAGGTGCCTCACTGATTAAGCATTGGTAACT
GTCAGACCAAGTTTACTCATATATACTTTAGATTGATTTAAAACTTCATTTTTAATTTAAAAGGATCTAG
GTGAAGATCCTTTTTGATAATCTCATGACCAAAATCCCTTAACGTGAGTTTTCGTTCCACTGAGCGTCAG
ACCCCGTAGAAAAGATCAAAGGATCTTCTTGAGATCCTTTTTTTCTGCGCGTAATCTGCTGCTTGCAAAC
AAAAAAACCACCGCTACCAGCGGTGGTTTGTTTGCCGGATCAAGAGCTACCAACTCTTTTTCCGAAGGTA
ACTGGCTTCAGCAGAGCGCAGATACCAAATACTGTCCTTCTAGTGTAGCCGTAGTTAGGCCACCACTTCA
AGAACTCTGTAGCACCGCCTACATACCTCGCTCTGCTAATCCTGTTACCAGTGGCTGCTGCCAGTGGCGA
TAAGTCGTGTCTTACCGGGTTGGACTCAAGACGATAGTTACCGGATAAGGCGCAGCGGTCGGGCTGAACG
GGGGGTTCGTGCACACAGCCCAGCTTGGAGCGAACGACCTACACCGAACTGAGATACCTACAGCGTGAGC
ATTGAGAAAGCGCCACGCTTCCCGAAGGGAGAAAGGCGGACAGGTATCCGGTAAGCGGCAGGGTCGGAAC
AGGAGAGCGCACGAGGGAGCTTCCAGGGGGAAACGCCTGGTATCTTTATAGTCCTGTCGGGTTTCGCCAC
CTCTGACTTGAGCGTCGATTTTTGTGATGCTCGTCAGGGGGGCGGAGCCTATGGAAAAACGCCAGCAACG
CGGCCTTTTTACGGTTCCTGGCCTTTTGCTGGCCTTTTGCTCACATGTTCTTTCCTGCGTTATCCCCTGA
TTCTGTGGATAACCGTATTACCGCCTTTGAGTGAGCTGATACCGCTCGCCGCAGCCGAACGACCGAGCGC
AGCGAGTCAGTGAGCGAGGAAGCGGAAGAGCGCCTGATGCGGTATTTTCTCCTTACGCATCTGTGCGGTA
TTTCACACCGCAGACCAGCCGCGTAACCTGGCAAAATCGGTTACGGTTGAGTAATAAATGGATGCCCTGC
GTAAGCGGGTGTGGGCGGACAATAAAGTCTTAAACTGAACAAAATAGATCTAAACTATGACAATAAAGTC
TTAAACTAGACAGAATAGTTGTAAACTGAAATCAGTCCAGTTATGCTGTGAAAAAGCATACTGGACTTTT
GTTATGGCTAAAGCAAACTCTTCATTTTCTGAAGTGCAAATTGCCCGTCGTATTAAAGAGGGGCGTGGCC
AAGGGCATGGTAAAGACTATATTCGCGGCGTTGTGACAATTTACCGAACAACTCCGCGGCCGGGAAGCCG
ATCTCGGCTTGAACGAATTGTTAGGTGGCGGTACTTGGGTCGATATCAAAGTGCATCACTTCTTCCCGTA
TGCCCAACTTTGTATAGAGAGCCACTGCGGGATCGTCACCGTAATCTGCTTGCACGTAGATCACATAAGC
ACCAAGCGCGTTGGCCTCATGCTTGAGGAGATTGATGAGCGCGGTGGCAATGCCCTGCCTCCGGTGCTCG
CCGGAGACTGCGAGATCATAGATATAGATCTCACTACGCGGCTGCTCAAACCTGGGCAGAACGTAAGCCG
CGAGAGCGCCAACAACCGCTTCTTGGTCGAAGGCAGCAAGCGCGATGAATGTCTTACTACGGAGCAAGTT
CCCGAGGTAATCGGAGTCCGGCTGATGTTGGGAGTAGGTGGCTACGTCTCCGAACTCACGACCGAAAAGA
TCAAGAGCAGCCCGCATGGATTTGACTTGGTCAGGGCCGAGCCTACATGTGCGAATGATGCCCATACTTG
AGCCACCTAACTTTGTTTTAGGGCGACTGCCCTGCTGCGTAACATCGTTGCTGCTGCGTAACATCGTTGC
TGCTCCATAACATCAAACATCGACCCACGGCGTAACGCGCTTGCTGCTTGGATGCCCGAGGCATAGACTG
TACAAAAAAACAGTCATAACAAGCCATGAAAACCGCCACTGCGCCGTTACCACCGCTGCGTTCGGTCAAG
GTTCTGGACCAGTTGCGTGAGCGCATACGCTACTTGCATTACAGTTTACGAACCGAACAGGCTTATGTCA
ACTGGGTTCGTGCCTTCATCCGTTTCCACGGTGTGCGTCACCCGGCAACCTTGGGCAGCAGCGAAGTCGA
GGCATTTCTGTCCTGGCTGGCGAACGAGCGCAAGGTTTCGGTCTCCACGCATCGTCAGGCATTGGCGGCC
TTGCTGTTCTTCTACGGCAAGGTGCTGTGCACGGATCTGCCCTGGCTTCAGGAGATCGGAAGACCTCGGC
CGTCGCGGCGCTTGCCGGTGGTGCTGACCCCGGATGAAGTGGTTCGCATCCTCGGTTTTCTGGAAGGCGA
GCATCGTTTGTTCGCCCAGGACTCTAGCTATAGTTCTAGTGGTTGGCTACGTATACTCCGGAATATTAAT
AGATCATGGAGATAATTAAAATGATAACCATCTCGCAAATAAATAAGTATTTTACTGTTTTCGTAACAGT
TTTGTAATAAAAAAACCTATAAATATTCCGGATTATTCATACCGTCCCACCATCGGGCGCGGATCTCGGT
CCGAAACCATGTCGTACTACCATCACCATCACCATCACGATTACGATATCCCAACGACCGAAAACCTGTA
TTTTCAGGGCGCCATGGATCCAGTGAGCAAGGGCGAGGAGCTGTTCACCGGGGTGGTGCCCATCCTGGTC
GAGCTGGACGGCGACGTAAACGGCCACAAGTTCAGCGTGTCCGGCGAGGGCGAGGGCGATGCCACCTACG
GCAAGCTGACCCTGAAGTTCATCTGCACCACCGGCAAGCTGCCCGTGCCCTGGCCCACCCTCGTGACCAC
CCTGACCTACGGCGTGCAGTGCTTCAGCCGCTACCCCGACCACATGAAGCAGCACGACTTCTTCAAGTCC
GCCATGCCCGAAGGCTACGTCCAGGAGCGCACCATCTTCTTCAAGGACGACGGCAACTACAAGACCCGCG
CCGAGGTGAAGTTCGAGGGCGACACCCTGGTGAACCGCATCGAGCTGAAGGGCATCGACTTCAAGGAGGA
CGGCAACATCCTGGGGCACAAGCTGGAGTACAACTACAACAGCCACAACGTCTATATCATGGCCGACAAG
CAGAAGAACGGCATCAAGGTGAACTTCAAGATCCGCCACAACATCGAGGACGGCAGCGTGCAGCTCGCCG
ACCACTACCAGCAGAACACCCCCATCGGCGACGGCCCCGTGCTGCTGCCCGACAACCACTACCTGAGCAC
CCAGTCCGCCCTGAGCAAAGACCCCAACGAGAAGCGCGATCACATGGTCCTGCTGGAGTTCGTGACCGCC
GCCGGGATCACTCTCGGCATGGACGAGCTGTACAAGGAGCTACTGAATCATACCGATGGAAAAAGTAGTG
GAAGCAGTTCTCAAAAAACTACACCAGAAGGCTCTGAACTTAATATTCCTCATGTGGTTGCTTGGGCACA
AATTCCAGAAGAAACAGGGCTTCCACAGGGACGGGACACTACCCAGCTGTTGGCCTCTGAAATGGTGCAT
CTTAGGATGAAACTAGAAGAAAAGAGGCGTGCTATAGAAGCCCAGAAAAAGAAAATGGAAGCTGCTTTTA
CCAAACAGAGACAGAAAATGGGAAGGACAGCATTCCTTACTGTAGTGAAAAAGAAAGGGGATGGGATATC
TCCTCTACGAGAGGAAGCGGCGGGTGCAGAAGATGAGAAAGTATATACTGATCGAGCAAAAGAAAAGGAA
TCACAAAAAACTGATGGACAAAGGAGCAAGTCACTGGCAGATATAAAAGAGAGCATGGAGAATCCTCAAG
CCAAATGGCTAAAGTCTCCAACTACACCTATTGATCCTGAGAAGCAGTGGAACCTGGCAAGCCCCTCAGA
AGAAACTTTAAATGAAGGAGAGATTTTAGAATATACCAAATCCATTGAAAAGTTAAATTCATCCCTGCAT
TTTCTACAACAAGAAATGCAACGCTTGTCACTTCAGCAGGAGATGTTAATGCAGATGAGAGAGCAACAAT
CTTGGGTGATTTCACCTCCACAACCCTCTCCACAGAAACAGATTCGAGATTTTAAGCCTTCTAAGCAGGC
AGGCCTGTCATCAGCCATTGCACCATTCTCCTCAGACTCCCCTCGTCCTACTCACCCATCTCCACAGTCT
TCTAACAGGAAAAGTGCATCTTTTTCTGTTAAAAGTCAAAGGACTCCTAGGCCAAATGAGTTAAAAATAA
CACCTTTGAATCGAACCTTGACACCTCCTCGGTCTGTGGATAGCCTTCCTCGGTTAAGGAGGTTTTCACC
AAGTCAAGTTCCTATTCAAACTAGGTCATTTGTATGTTTTGGGGATGATGGAGAACCTCAGTTAAAGGAA
TCCAAACCTAAAGAGGAAGTTAAAAAGGAGGAATTGGAATCCAAAGGGACTTTGGAACAGCGTGGACATA
ATCCAGAAGAAAAGGAAATCAAACCTTTTGAGTCAACAGTCTCTGAAGTCCTATCACTGCCTGTCACAGA
GACTGTATGTCTGACACCAAATGAGGACCAATTGAATCAACCCACAGAACCCCCTCCTAAACCCGTTTTC
CCACCCACTGCTCCAAAAAATGTTAATCTGATTGAAGTTTCCCTCTCAGATTTGAAACCCCCTGAAAAGG
CTGATGTACCTGTTGAAAAATATGATGGAGAAAGTGATAAAGAACAATTTGATGATGACCAGAAAGTATG
CTGTGGATTCTTTTTTAAGGATGATCAAAAAGCAGAAAATGATATGGCAATGAAACGGGCAGCTTTGTTG
GAGAAAAGATTAAGAAGGGAAAAGGAAACTCAGCTCCGGAAACAACAGTTGGAAGCAGAAATGGAGCATA
AGAAGGAGGAAACAAGGCGTAAAACTGAGGAAGAACGTCAGAAGAAAGAAGATGAGAGAGCACGCAGAGA
ATTTATTAGGCAAGAATATATGAGGCGGAAACAACTGAAACTAATGGAAGATATGGATACAGTAATTAAA
CCCCGTCCTCAAGTAGTAAAACAAAAAAAACAGCGACCAAAATCTATTCACAGAGATCATATTGAATCCC
CCAAAACACCAATAAAGGGTCCTCCAGTCTCTAGCCTTTCTTTGGCATCGCTGAACACGGGTGATAACGA
GAGTGTACATTCAGGCAAGAGGACGCCAAGATCAGAGTCTGTAGAAGGCTTCTTATCTCCAAGTCGTTGT
GGCAGTCGAAATGGAGAAAAAGACTGGGAGAATGCATCAACAACTTCTTCAGTGGCTTCTGGAACAGAAT
ATACAGGACCAAAGCTCTACAAAGAACCCAGTGCAAAATCCAATAAGCACATAATACAAAATGCTTTAGC
TCATTGCTGTTTGGCTGGAAAAGTAAATGAAGGTCAGAAGAAAAAAATACTGGAGGAAATGGAGAAATCA
GATGCCAACAACTTCTTAATCTTGTTCCGGGATTCAGGATGCCAGTTCAGATCTTTATACACTTATTGCC
CAGAAACTGAAGAAATCAATAAACTGACTGGGATAGGCCCTAAATCTATCACTAAAAAAATGATTGAAGG
ACTTTACAAATATAATTCTGACAGGAAACAGTTTAGCCACATACCCGCTAAAACTTTATCTGCCAGTGTT
GATGCAATTACCATTCATAGCCATTTATGGCAGACCAAAAGACCAGTAACACCCAAAAAACTTTTACCCA
CTAAGGCATAGTCGAGGCATGCGGTACCAAGCTTGTCGAGAAGTACTAGAGGATCATAATCAGCCATACC
ACATTTGTAGAGGTTTTACTTGCTTTAAAAAACCTCCCACACCTCCCCCTGAACCTGAAACATAAAATGA
ATGCAATTGTTGTTGTTAACTTGTTTATTGCAGCTTATAATGGTTACAAATAAAGCAATAGCATCACAAA
TTTCACAAATAAAGCATTTTTTTCACTGCATTCTAGTTGTGGTTTGTCCAAACTCATCAATGTATCTTAT
CATGTCTGGATCTGATCACTGCTTGAGCCTAGGAGATCCGAACCAGATAAGTGAAATCTAGTTCCAAACT
ATTTTGTCATTTTTAATTTTCGTATTAGCTTACGACGCTACACCCAGTTCCCATCTATTTTGTCACTCTT
CCCTAAATAATCCTTAAAAACTCCATTTCCACCCCTCCCAGTTCCCAACTATTTTGTCCGCCCACAGCGG
GGCATTTTTCTTCCTGTTATGTTTTTAATCAAACATCCTGCCAACTCCATGTGACAAACCGTCATCTTCG
GCTACTTTTTCTCTGTCACAGAATGAAAATTTTTCTGTCATCTCTTCGTTATTAATGTTTGTAATTGACT
GAATATCAACGCTTATTTGCAGCCTGAATGGCGAATGG
