>Addgene plasmid #59039 | pFasBac+GFP-CAMSAP2 CC+CKK | addgene partial sequence | sequence record 93960 | EGFP-N 5'-CGTCGCCGTCCAGCTCGACCAG-3'
CTCCTGGATCCATGGCGCCCTGAAAATACAGGTTTTCGGTCGTTGGGATATCGTAATCGTGATGGTGATG
GTGATGGTAGTACGACATGGTTTCGGACCGAGATCCGCGCCCGATGGTGGGACGGTATGAATAATCCGGA
ATATTTATAGGTTTTTTTATTACAAAACTGTTACGAAAACAGTAAAATACTTATTTATTTGCGAGATGGT
TATCATTTTAATTATCTCCATGATCTATTAATATTCCGGAGTATACGTAGCCAACCACTAGAACTATAGC
TAGAGTCCTGGGCGAACAAACGATGCTCGCCTTCCAGAAAACCGAGGATGCGAACCACTTCATCCGGGGT
CAGCACCACCGGCAAGCGCCGCGACGGCCGAGGTCTTCCGATCTCCTGAAGCCAGGGCAGATCCGTGCAC
AGCACCTTGCCGTAGAAGAACAGCAAGGCCGCCAATGCCTGACGATGCGTGGAGACCGAAACCTTGCGCT
CGTTCGCCAGCCAGGACAGAAATGCCTCGACTTCGCTGCTGCCCAAGGTTGCCGGGTGACGCACACCGTG
GAAACGGATGAAGGCACGAACCCAGTTGACATAAGCCTGTTCGGTTCGTAAACTGTAATGCAAGTAGCGT
ATGCGCTCACGCAACTGGTCCAGAACCTTGACCGAACGCAGCGGTGGTAACGGCGCAGTGGCGGTTTTCA
TGGCTTGTTATGACTGTTTTTTTGTACAGTCTATGCCTCGGGCATCCAAGCAGCAAGCGCGTTACGCCGT
GGGTCGATGTTTGATGTTATGGAGCAGCAACGATGTTACGCAGCAGGGCAGTCG
