>Addgene plasmid #59039 | pFasBac+GFP-CAMSAP2 CC+CKK | addgene partial sequence | sequence record 94116 | N-ter GFP 5'-GGATCACTCTCGGCATGG-3'
CTACACCAGAAGGCTCTGAACTTAATATTCCTCATGTGGTTGCTTGGGCACAAATTCCAGAAGAAACAGG
GCTTCCACAGGGACGGGACACTACCCAGCTGTTGGCCTCTGAAATGGTGCATCTTAGGATGAAACTAGAA
GAAAAGAGGCGTGCTATAGAAGCCCAGAAAAAGAAAATGGAAGCTGCTTTTACCAAACAGAGACAGAAAA
TGGGAAGGACAGCATTCCTTACTGTAGTGAAAAAGAAAGGGGATGGGATATCTCCTCTACGAGAGGAAGC
GGCGGGTGCAGAAGATGAGAAAGTATATACTGATCGAGCAAAAGAAAAGGAATCACAAAAAACTGATGGA
CAAAGGAGCAAGTCACTGGCAGATATAAAAGAGAGCATGGAGAATCCTCAAGCCAAATGGCTAAAGTCTC
CAACTACACCTATTGATCCTGAGAAGCAGTGGAACCTGGCAAGCCCCTCAGAAGAAACTTTAAATGAAGG
AGAGATTTTAGAATATACCAAATCCATTGAAAAGTTAAATTCATCCCTGCATTTTCTACAACAAGAAATG
CAACGCTTGTCACTTCAGCAGGAGATGTTAATGCAGATGAGAGAGCAACAATCTTGGGTGATTTCACCTC
CACAACCCTCTCCACAGAAACAGATTCGAGATTTTAAGCCTTCTAAGCAGGCAGGCCTGTCATCAGCCAT
TGCACCATTCTCCTCAGACTCCCCTCGTCCTACTCACCCATCTCCACAGTCTTCTAACA
