>Addgene plasmid #59039 | pFasBac+GFP-CAMSAP2 CC+CKK | addgene partial sequence | sequence record 94151 | pEGFP-R 5'-acctctacaaatgtggtatg-3'
TCTTTTGGTCTGCCATAAATGGCTATGAATGGTAATTGCATCAACACTGGCAGATAAAGTTTTAGCGGGT
ATGTGGCTAAACTGTTTCCTGTCAGAATTATATTTGTAAAGTCCTTCAATCATTTTTTTAGTGATAGATT
TAGGGCCTATCCCAGTCAGTTTATTGATTTCTTCAGTTTCTGGGCAATAAGTGTATAAAGATCTGAACTG
GCATCCTGAATCCCGGAACAAGATTAAGAAGTTGTTGGCATCTGATTTCTCCATTTCCTCCAGTATTTTT
TTCTTCTGACCTTCATTTACTTTTCCAGCCAAACAGCAATGAGCTAAAGCATTTTGTATTATGTGCTTAT
TGGATTTTGCACTGGGTTCTTTGTAGAGCTTTGGTCCTGTATATTCTGTTCCAGAAGCCACTGAAGAAGT
TGTTGATGCATTCTCCCAGTCTTTTTCTCCATTTCGACTGCCACAACGACTTGGAGATAAGAAGCCTTCT
ACAGACTCTGATCTTGGCGTCCTCTTGCCTGAATGTACACTCTCGTTATCACCCGTGTTCAGCGATGCCA
AAGAAAGGCTAGAGACTGGAGGACCCTTTATTGGTGTTTTGGGGGATT
